>Addgene plasmid #8969 | pcDNA3-FLAG-Fos F343A | addgene partial sequence | sequence record 17494 | 8969 with BGH-rev
CTATAGAATAGGGCCCTCTAGATGCATGCTCGAGCGGCCGCCAGTGTGATGGATATCTGCAGAATTCCTC
GAGGGAAGACGTGTTTCTCCTCTCTGTAATGCACCAGCTCAGTCAGTGCCGGCTGCCCTGCCTTCTCTGA
CTGCTCACAGGGCTAGCAGTGTGGGCGAGCTCAGTGAGTCAGAGGAGGGCTCGTTGCTGCTGCTGCCCTT
TCGGTGGGCAGCTGCGCAGCTAGGGAAGGAGTCAGCCTCGGGGTAGGTGGCGACAAAGGAAGACGTATAG
GTAGTGCAGCTGGGAGTGCAGGTGACAACGGGAGTGCACAGGGGCTCCAGCTCTGTGACCATGGGCCCCA
TCCCCAGGGAACTGCTGTGCAGAGGCTCCCAGTCTGCTGCATAGAAGGAACCAGACAGGTCCACATCTGG
CACAGAGCGGGCAGTCTCCGAGCCACTGGGCCTAGATGATGCCGGAAACAAGAAGTCATCAAAGGGTTCA
GCCTTCAGCTCCATGTTGCTAATGTTCTTGACCGGCTCCAAGGATGGCTTGGGCTCAGGGTCATTGAGAA
GAGGCAGGGTGAAGGCCTCCTCAGACTCTGGGGTGGTAGCCTCAGGCAGACCCCCAGTCAAGTCCAGGGA
GGTCACAGACATCTCCTCTGGGAAGCCCAGGTCATTGGGGATCTTGCAGGCAGGTCGGTGGGCTGCCAAA
ATAAACTCCAGTTTTTCCTTCTCTTTCAGTAGATTGGCAATCTCGGTCTGCAACGCAGACTTCTCGTCTT
CAAGTTGATCTGTCTCCGCTTGGAGCGTATCTGTCAGCTCCCTCCTCCGATTCCGGCACTTGGCTGCAGC
CATCTTATTCCTTTCCCTTCGGATTCTCCGTTTCTCTTCCTCTTCAGGAGATAGCTGCTCTACTTTGCCC
CTTCTGCCGATGCTCTGCGCTCTG
