>Addgene plasmid #8969 | pcDNA3-FLAG-Fos F343A | addgene partial sequence | sequence record 17495 | 8969 with CMV-F
CTCTCTGGCTACTAGAGAACCCACTGCCTTACTGGCTTATCGAAATTAATACGACTCACTATAGGGAGAC
CCAAGCTTGGTACCGAGCTCGGATCCACTAGTAACGGCCGCCAGTGTGCTGGAATTCACCATGGACTACA
AAGACGATGACGACAAGTTCTCGGGTTTCAACGCGGACTACGAGGCGTCATCCTCCCGCTGCAGTAGCGC
CTCCCCGGCCGGGGACAGCCTTTCCTACTACCATTCCCCAGCCGACTCCTTCTCCAGCATGGGCTCCCCT
GTCAACACACAGGACTTTTGCGCAGATCTGTCCGTCTCTAGTGCCAACTTTATCCCCACGGTGACAGCCA
TCTCCACCAGCCCAGACCTGCAGTGGCTGGTGCAGCCCACTCTGGTCTCCTCCGTGGCCCCATCGCAGAC
CAGAGCGCCCCATCCTTACGGACTCCCCACCCCGTCGACCGGGGCTTACGCCAGAGCGGGAGTGGTGAAG
ACCATGTCAGGCGGCAGAGCGCAGAGCATCGGCAGAAGGGGCAAAGTAGAGCAGCTATCTCCTGAAGAGG
AAGAGAAACGGAGAATCCGAAGGGAAAGGAATAAGATGGCTGCAGCCAAGTGCCGGAATCGGAGGAGGGA
GCTGACAGATACGCTCCAAGCGGAGACAGATCAACTTGAAGACGAGAAGTCTGCGTTGCAGACCGAGATT
GCCAATCTACTGAAAGAGAAGGAAAAACTGGAGTTTATTTTGGCAGCCCACCGACCTGCCTGCAAGATCC
CCAATGACCTGGGCTTCCCAGAGGAGATGTCTGTGACCTCCCTGGACTTGACTGGGGGTCTGCCTGAGGC
TACCACCCCAGAGTCTGAGGAGGCCTTCACCCTGCCTCTTCTCAATGACCCTGAGCCCAAGCCATCCTTG
GAGCCGGTCAAGAACATTAGCAACATGGAGCTGA
