[The description below was written by a language model from this plasmid's Addgene catalogue record.]
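Description:
pcDNA3-FLAG-Fos F343A is a mammalian expression plasmid built on the pcDNA3.1 backbone (about 5.4 kb without insert), carrying a roughly 1.2 kb rat (R. norvegicus) c-Fos coding sequence with an N-terminal FLAG epitope tag. It is maintained in E. coli as a high-copy plasmid under ampicillin selection, and it carries a neomycin resistance marker so that transfected mammalian cells can be selected with G418. The insert was cloned by restriction enzyme into EcoRI sites that are retained at both ends, so it can be excised with a single enzyme, although orientation is not enforced by the cloning strategy. The record does not name the promoter. pcDNA3-series vectors normally drive the insert from the CMV immediate-early promoter with a downstream polyadenylation signal, and the listed T7 sequencing primer is consistent with the T7 promoter site that lies just upstream of the cloning region in these backbones. No feature table accompanies the entry, so these elements cannot be confirmed here.

The defining feature is the F343A point mutation, which the depositor notes lies in the c-Fos DEF domain (the FTYP motif). DEF domains are docking sites for ERK MAP kinases, and replacing the phenylalanine with alanine is expected to impair this docking interaction. The associated study concerns how immediate early gene products interpret the duration of ERK signalling, so the construct is suited to comparison with wild-type FLAG-Fos in transfected cells, for example to examine ERK-dependent phosphorylation, stability or activity of c-Fos. The FLAG tag allows detection or immunoprecipitation separately from endogenous Fos.
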