Addgene plasmid #8969: pcDNA3-FLAG-Fos F343A
Depositing lab: John Blenis. Depositing organization: Harvard Medical School. Publication: Molecular interpretation of ERK signal duration by immediate early gene products. Murphy LO, Smith S, Chen RH, Fingar DC, Blenis J. Nat Cell Biol. 2002 Aug . 4(8):556-64. 10.1038/ncb822 PubMed 12134156.
Backbone
  Vector backbone: pcDNA3.1
  Backbone size w/o insert (bp): 5400
  Vector type: Mammalian Expression
  Selectable markers: Neomycin (select with G418)
Growth in bacteria
  Bacterial resistance: Ampicillin, 100 μg/mL
  Growth temperature: 37°C
  Growth strain: DH5alpha
  Copy number: High Copy
Gene/Insert
  Gene/Insert name: c-Fos (alt name: Fos)
  Species: R. norvegicus (rat)
  Insert size (bp): 1200
  Mutation: F343A
  Entrez Gene: Fos (a.k.a. c-fos)
  Tag / fusion protein: FLAG (N terminal on insert)
  Cloning method: Restriction Enzyme; 5′ cloning site EcoRI (not destroyed); 3′ cloning site EcoRI (not destroyed)
  Sequencing primers: 5′ T7
Terms and licenses: Academic/Nonprofit Terms; Industry Terms: Not Available to Industry
Depositor comments: Mutation in c-Fos DEF domain (FTYP).
How to cite: pcDNA3-FLAG-Fos F343A was a gift from John Blenis (Addgene plasmid # 8969 ; http://n2t.net/addgene:8969 ; RRID:Addgene_8969)
